>Addgene plasmid #184158 | pLY300 | addgene full sequence | sequence record 376084 | Addgene NGS Result
TAGGGAGACCAGAAACAAAAAAAGGCCGCGTTAGCGGCCTTCAATAATTGGCTCTAGTATTAAGACCCAC
TTTCACATTTAAGTTGTTTTTCTAATCCGCATATGATCAATTCAAGGCCGAATAAGAAGGCTGGCTCTGC
ACCTTGGTGATCAAATAATTCGATAGCTTGTCGTAATAATGGCGGCATACTATCAGTAGTAGGTGTTTCC
CTTTCTTCTTTAGCGACTTGATGCTCTTGATCTTCCAATACGCAACCTAAAGTAAAATGCCCCACAGCGC
TGAGTGCATATAATGCATTCTCTAGTGAAAAACCTTGTTGGCATAAAAAGGCTAATTGATTTTCGAGAGT
TTCATACTGTTTTTCTGTAGGCCGTGTACCTAAATGTACTTTTGCTCCATCGCGATGACTTAGTAAAGCA
CATCTAAAACTTTTAGCGTTATTACGTAAAAAATCTTGCCAGCTTTCCCCTTCTAAAGGGCAAAAGTGAG
TATGGTGCCTATCTAACATCTCAATGGCTAAGGCGTCGAGCAAAGCCCGCTTATTTTTTACATGCCAATA
CAATGTAGGCTGCTCTACACCTAGCTTCTGGGCGAGTTTACGGGTTGTTAAACCTTCGATTCCGACCTCA
TTAAGCAGCTCTAATGCGCTGTTAATCACTTTACTTTTATCTAATCTTGACATCATTAATTCCTAATTTT
TGTTGACACTCTATCGTTGATAGAGTTATTTTACCACTCCCTATCAGTGATAGAGAAAAGAATTGAAAAG
ATCTAAAGAGGAGAAAGGATCTATGGATAAGAAATACTCAATAGGCTTAGCTATCGGCACAAATAGCGTC
GGATGGGCGGTGATCACTGATGAATATAAGGTTCCGTCTAAAAAGTTCAAGGTTCTGGGAAATACAGACC
GCCACAGTATCAAAAAAAATCTTATAGGGGCTCTTTTATTTGACAGTGGAGAGACAGCGGAAGCGACTCG
CCTCAAACGGACAGCTCGTAGAAGGTATACACGTCGGAAGAATCGTATTTGTTATCTACAGGAGATTTTT
TCAAATGAGATGGCGAAAGTAGATGATAGTTTCTTTCATCGACTTGAAGAGTCTTTTTTGGTGGAAGAAG
ACAAGAAGCATGAACGTCATCCTATTTTTGGAAATATAGTAGATGAAGTTGCTTATCATGAGAAATATCC
AACTATCTATCATCTGCGAAAAAAATTGGTAGATTCTACTGATAAAGCGGATTTGCGCTTAATCTATTTG
GCCTTAGCGCATATGATTAAGTTTCGTGGTCATTTTTTGATTGAGGGAGATTTAAATCCTGATAATAGTG
ATGTGGACAAACTATTTATCCAGTTGGTACAAACCTACAATCAATTATTTGAAGAAAACCCTATTAACGC
AAGTGGAGTAGATGCTAAAGCGATTCTTTCTGCACGATTGAGTAAATCAAGACGATTAGAAAATCTCATT
GCTCAGCTCCCCGGTGAGAAGAAAAATGGCTTATTTGGGAATCTCATTGCTTTGTCATTGGGTTTGACCC
CTAATTTTAAATCAAATTTTGATTTGGCAGAAGATGCTAAATTACAGCTTTCAAAAGATACTTACGATGA
TGATTTAGATAATTTATTGGCGCAAATTGGAGATCAATATGCTGATTTGTTTTTGGCAGCTAAGAATTTA
TCAGATGCTATTTTACTTTCAGATATCCTAAGAGTAAATACTGAAATAACTAAGGCTCCCCTATCAGCTT
CAATGATTAAACGCTACGATGAACATCATCAAGACTTGACTCTTTTAAAAGCTTTAGTTCGACAACAACT
TCCAGAAAAGTATAAAGAAATCTTTTTTGATCAATCAAAAAACGGATATGCAGGTTATATTGATGGGGGA
GCTAGCCAAGAAGAATTTTATAAATTTATCAAACCAATTTTAGAAAAAATGGATGGTACTGAGGAATTAT
TGGTGAAACTAAATCGTGAAGATTTGCTGCGCAAGCAACGGACCTTTGACAACGGCTCTATTCCCCATCA
AATTCACTTGGGTGAGCTGCATGCTATTTTGAGAAGACAAGAAGACTTTTATCCATTTTTAAAAGACAAT
CGTGAGAAGATTGAAAAAATCTTGACTTTTCGTATTCCTTATTATGTTGGTCCATTGGCGCGTGGCAATA
GTCGTTTTGCATGGATGACTCGGAAGTCTGAAGAAACAATTACCCCATGGAATTTTGAAGAAGTTGTCGA
TAAAGGTGCTTCAGCTCAATCATTTATTGAACGCATGACAAACTTTGATAAAAATCTTCCAAATGAAAAA
GTACTACCAAAACATAGTTTGCTTTATGAGTATTTTACGGTTTATAACGAATTGACAAAGGTCAAATATG
TTACTGAAGGAATGCGAAAACCAGCATTTCTTTCAGGTGAACAGAAGAAAGCCATTGTTGATTTACTCTT
CAAAACAAATCGAAAAGTAACCGTTAAGCAATTAAAAGAAGATTATTTCAAAAAAATAGAATGTTTTGAT
AGTGTTGAAATTTCAGGAGTTGAAGATAGATTTAATGCTTCATTAGGTACCTACCATGATTTGCTAAAAA
TTATTAAAGATAAAGATTTTTTGGATAATGAAGAAAATGAAGATATCTTAGAGGATATTGTTTTAACATT
GACCTTATTTGAAGATAGGGAGATGATTGAGGAAAGACTTAAAACATATGCTCACCTCTTTGATGATAAG
GTGATGAAACAGCTTAAACGTCGCCGTTATACTGGTTGGGGACGTTTGTCTCGAAAATTGATTAATGGTA
TTAGGGATAAGCAATCTGGCAAAACAATATTAGATTTTTTGAAATCAGATGGTTTTGCCAATCGCAATTT
TATGCAGCTGATCCATGATGATAGTTTGACATTTAAAGAAGACATTCAAAAAGCACAAGTGTCTGGACAA
GGCGATAGTTTACATGAACATATTGCAAATTTAGCTGGTAGCCCTGCTATTAAAAAAGGTATTTTACAGA
CTGTAAAAGTTGTTGATGAATTGGTCAAAGTAATGGGGCGGCATAAGCCAGAAAATATCGTTATTGAAAT
GGCACGTGAAAATCAGACAACTCAAAAGGGCCAGAAAAATTCGCGAGAGCGTATGAAACGAATCGAAGAA
GGTATCAAAGAATTAGGAAGTCAGATTCTTAAAGAGCATCCTGTTGAAAATACTCAATTGCAAAATGAAA
AGCTCTATCTCTATTATCTCCAAAATGGAAGAGACATGTATGTGGACCAAGAATTAGATATTAATCGTTT
AAGTGATTATGATGTCGATGCCATTGTTCCACAAAGTTTCCTTAAAGACGATTCAATAGACAATAAGGTC
TTAACGCGTTCTGATAAAAATCGTGGTAAATCGGATAACGTTCCAAGTGAAGAAGTAGTCAAAAAGATGA
AAAACTATTGGAGACAACTTCTAAACGCCAAGTTAATCACTCAACGTAAGTTTGATAATTTAACGAAAGC
TGAACGTGGAGGTTTGAGTGAACTTGATAAAGCTGGTTTTATCAAACGCCAATTGGTTGAAACTCGCCAA
ATCACTAAGCATGTGGCACAAATTTTGGATAGTCGCATGAATACTAAATACGATGAAAATGATAAACTTA
TTCGAGAGGTTAAAGTGATTACCTTAAAATCTAAATTAGTTTCTGACTTCCGAAAAGATTTCCAATTCTA
TAAAGTACGTGAGATTAACAATTACCATCATGCCCATGATGCGTATCTAAATGCCGTCGTTGGAACTGCT
TTGATTAAGAAATATCCAAAACTTGAATCGGAGTTTGTCTATGGTGATTATAAAGTTTATGATGTTCGTA
AAATGATTGCTAAGTCTGAGCAAGAAATAGGCAAAGCAACCGCAAAATATTTCTTTTACTCTAATATCAT
GAACTTCTTCAAAACAGAAATTACACTTGCAAATGGAGAGATTCGCAAACGCCCTCTAATCGAAACTAAT
GGGGAAACTGGAGAAATTGTCTGGGATAAAGGGCGAGATTTTGCCACAGTGCGCAAAGTATTGTCCATGC
CCCAAGTCAATATTGTCAAGAAAACAGAAGTACAGACAGGCGGATTCTCCAAGGAGTCAATTTTACCAAA
AAGAAATTCGGACAAGCTTATTGCTCGTAAAAAAGACTGGGATCCAAAAAAATATGGTGGTTTTGATAGT
CCAACGGTAGCTTATTCAGTCCTAGTGGTTGCTAAGGTGGAAAAAGGGAAATCGAAGAAGTTAAAATCCG
TTAAAGAGTTACTAGGGATCACAATTATGGAAAGAAGTTCCTTTGAAAAAAATCCGATTGACTTTTTAGA
AGCTAAAGGATATAAGGAAGTTAAAAAAGACTTAATCATTAAACTACCTAAATATAGTCTTTTTGAGTTA
GAAAACGGTCGTAAACGGATGCTGGCTAGTGCCGGAGAATTACAAAAAGGAAATGAGCTGGCTCTGCCAA
GCAAATATGTGAATTTTTTATATTTAGCTAGTCATTATGAAAAGTTGAAGGGTAGTCCAGAAGATAACGA
ACAAAAACAATTGTTTGTGGAGCAGCATAAGCATTATTTAGATGAGATTATTGAGCAAATCAGTGAATTT
TCTAAGCGTGTTATTTTAGCAGATGCCAATTTAGATAAAGTTCTTAGTGCATATAACAAACATAGAGACA
AACCAATACGTGAACAAGCAGAAAATATTATTCATTTATTTACGTTGACGAATCTTGGAGCTCCCGCTGC
TTTTAAATATTTTGATACAACAATTGATCGTAAACGATATACGTCTACAAAAGAAGTTTTAGATGCCACT
CTTATCCATCAATCCATCACTGGTCTTTATGAAACACGCATTGATTTGAGTCAGCTAGGAGGTGACTAAT
ACTAGAGCCAATTATTGAAGGGGAGCGGGAAACCGCTCCCCTTTTTTTGTTTCTGGTCTCCCCTCTAGAA
GCGGCCGCGAATTCCAGAAATCATCCTTAGCGAAAGCTAAGGATTTTTTTTATCTGAAATTCTGCCTCGT
GATACGCCTATTTTTATAGGTTAATGTCATGATAATAATGGTTTCTTAGACGTCAGGTGGCACCATGGGA
AATGTGCGCGGAACCCCTATTTGTTTATTTTTCTAAATACATTCAAATATGTATCCGCTCATGAGACAAT
AACCCTGATAAATGCTTCAATAATATTGAAAAAGGAAGAGTATGAGTATTCAACATTTCCGTGTCGCCCT
TATTCCCTTTTTTGCGGCATTTTGCCTTCCTGTTTTTGCTCACCCAGAAACGCTGGTGAAAGTAAAAGAT
GCTGAAGATCAGTTGGGTGCACGAGTGGGTTACATCGAACTGGATCTCAACAGCGGTAAGATCCTTGAGA
GTTTTCGCCCCGAAGAACGTTTTCCAATGATGAGCACTTTTAAAGTTCTGCTATGTGGCGCGGTATTATC
CCGTATTGACGCCGGGCAAGAGCAACTCGGTCGCCGCATACACTATTCTCAGAATGACTTGGTTGAGTAC
TCACCAGTCACAGAAAAGCATCTTACGGATGGCATGACAGTAAGAGAATTATGCAGTGCTGCCATAACCA
TGAGTGATAACACTGCGGCCAACTTACTTCTGACAACGATCGGAGGACCGAAGGAGCTAACCGCTTTTTT
GCACAACATGGGGGATCATGTAACTCGCCTTGATCGTTGGGAACCGGAGCTGAATGAAGCCATACCAAAC
GACGAGCGTGACACCACGATGCCTGTAGCAATGGCAACAACGTTGCGCAAACTATTAACTGGCGAACTAC
TTACTCTAGCTTCCCGGCAACAATTAATAGACTGGATGGAGGCGGATAAAGTTGCAGGACCACTTCTGCG
CTCGGCCCTTCCGGCTGGCTGGTTTATTGCTGATAAATCTGGAGCCGGTGAGCGTGGGTCTCGCGGTATC
ATTGCAGCACTGGGGCCAGATGGTAAGCCCTCCCGTATCGTAGTTATCTACACGACGGGGAGTCAGGCAA
CTATGGATGAACGAAATAGACAGATCGCTGAGATAGGTGCCTCACTGATTAAGCATTGGTAACTGTCAGA
CCAAGTTTACGAGCTCGCTTGGACTCCTGTTGATAGATCCAGTAATGACCTCAGAACTCCATCTGGATTT
GTTCAGAACGCTCGGTTGCCGCCGGGCGTTTTTTATTGGTGAGAATCCAAGCACTAGGGACAGTAAGACG
GGTAAGCCTGTTGATGATACCGCTGCCTTACTGGGTGCATTAGCCAGTCTGAATGACCTGTCACGGGATA
ATCCGAAGTGGTCAGACTGGAAAATCAGAGGGCAGGAACTGCTGAACAGCAAAAAGTCAGATAGCACCAC
ATAGCAGACCCGCCATAAAACGCCCTGAGAAGCCCGTGACGGGCTTTTCTTGTATTATGGGTAGTTTCCT
TGCATGAATCCATAAAAGGCGCCTGTAGTGCCATTTACCCCCATTCACTGCCAGAGCCGTGAGCGCAGCG
AACTGAATGTCACGAAAAAGACAGCGACTCAGGTGCCTGATGGTCGGAGACAAAAGGAATATTCAGCGAT
TTGCCCGAGCTTGCGAGGGTGCTACTTAAGCCTTTAGGGTTTTAAGGTCTGTTTTGTAGAGGAGCAAACA
GCGTTTGCGACATCCTTTTGTAATACTGCGGAACTGACTAAAGTAGTGAGTTATACACAGGGCTGGGATC
TATTCTTTTTATCTTTTTTTATTCTTTCTTTATTCTATAAATTATAACCACTTGAATATAAACAAAAAAA
ACACACAAAGGTCTAGCGGAATTTACAGAGGGTCTAGCAGAATTTACAAGTTTTCCAGCAAAGGTCTAGC
AGAATTTACAGATACCCACAACTCAAAGGAAAAGGACATGTAATTATCATTGACTAGCCCATCTCAATTG
GTATAGTGATTAAAATCACCTAGACCAATTGAGATGTATGTCTGAATTAGTTGTTTTCAAAGCAAATGAA
CTAGCGATTAGTCGCTATGACTTAACGGAGCATGAAACCAAGCTAATTTTATGCTGTGTGGCACTACTCA
ACCCCACGATTGAAAACCCTACAAGGAAAGAACGGACGGTATCGTTCACTTATAACCAATACGCTCAGAT
GATGAACATCAGTAGGGAAAATGCTTATGGTGTATTAGCTAAAGCAACCAGAGAGCTGATGACGAGAACT
GTGGAAATCAGGAATCCTTTGGTTAAAGGCTTTGAGATTTTCCAGTGGACAAACTATGCCAAGTTCTCAA
GCGAAAAATTAGAATTAGTTTTTAGTGAAGAGATATTGCCTTATCTTTTCCAGTTAAAAAAATTCATAAA
ATATAATCTGGAACATGTTAAGTCTTTTGAAAACAAATACTCTATGAGGATTTATGAGTGGTTATTAAAA
GAACTAACACAAAAGAAAACTCACAAGGCAAATATAGAGATTAGCCTTGATGAATTTAAGTTCATGTTAA
TGCTTGAAAATAACTACCATGAGTTTAAAAGGCTTAACCAATGGGTTTTGAAACCAATAAGTAAAGATTT
AAACACTTACAGCAATATGAAATTGGTGGTTGATAAGCGAGGCCGCCCGACTGATACGTTGATTTTCCAA
GTTGAACTAGATAGACAAATGGATCTCGTAACCGAACTTGAGAACAACCAGATAAAAATGAATGGTGACA
AAATACCAACAACCATTACATCAGATTCCTACCTACATAACGGACTAAGAAAAACACTACACGATGCTTT
AACTGCAAAAATTCAGCTCACCAGTTTTGAGGCAAAATTTTTGAGTGACATGCAAAGTAAGTATGATCTC
AATGGTTCGTTCTCATGGCTCACGCAAAAACAACGAACCACACTAGAGAACATACTGGCTAAATACGGAA
GGATCTGAGGTTCTTATGGCTCTTGTATCTATCAGTGAAGCATCAAGACTAACAAACAAAAGTAGAACAA
CTGTTCACCGTTACATATCAAAGGGAAAACTGTCCATATGCACAGATGAAAACGGTGTAAAAAAGATAGA
TACATCAGAGCTTTTACGAGTTTTTGGTGCATTCAAAGCTGTTCACCATGAACAGATCGACAATGTAACC
TCGAGATTACCGCCTTTGAGTGAGCTGATACCGCTCGCCGCAGCCGAACGACCGAGCGCAGCGAGTCAGT
GAGCGAGGAAGCCTGCATAACGCGAAGTAATCTTTTCGGTTTTAAAGAAAAAGGGCAGGGTGGTGACACC
TTGCCCTTTTTTGCCGGACTGCAGCGGCCGCTACTAGTAGGGAGACCAGAAACAAAAAAAGGCCCCCCGT
TAGGGAGGCCTTCAATAATTGGCTCTAGTATTATTAAACTGATGCAGCGTAGTTTTCGTCGTTTGCAGCA
GGCCTTTTGTACAGTTCATCCATACCATGCGTGATGCCCGCTGCGGTTACGAACTCCAGCAGAACCATAT
GATCGCGTTTCTCGTTCGGATCTTTAGACAGAACGCTTTGCGTGCTCAGATAGTGATTGTCTGGCAGCAG
AACAGGACCATCACCGATTGGAGTGTTTTGCTGGTAGTGATCAGCCAGCTGCACGCTGCCATCCTCCACG
TTGTGGCGAATTTTAAAATTCGCTTTAATGCCATTTTTTTGTTTATCGGCGGTGATGTAAACATTGTGGC
TGTTAAAATTGTATTCCAGCTTATGGCCCAGGATATTGCCGTCTTCTTTAAAGTCAATGCCTTTCAGCTC
AATGCGGTTTACCAGGGTATCGCCTTCAAATTTCACTTCCGCACGCGTTTTGTACGTGCCGTCATCCTTA
AAGGAAATCGTGCGTTCCTGCACATAGCCTTCCGGCATGGCGGACTTGAAGAAGTCATGCTGCTTCATAT
GGTCCGGATAACGAGCAAAGCACTGAACACCATAAGTCAGCGTCGTTACCAGAGTCGGCCAAGGTACCGG
CAGTTTACCAGTAGTACAGATGAACTTCAGCGTCAGTTTACCATTAGTTGCGTCACCTTCACCCTCGCCA
CGCACGGAAAACTTATGACCGTTGACATCACCATCCAGTTCCACCAGAATAGGGACGACACCAGTGAACA
GCTCTTCGCCTTTACGCATATGGTATTTCTCCTCTTTAATCTCTAGTTAAACAAAATTATTTGTAGAGGC
TGTTTCGTCCTCACGGACTCATCAGACCGGAAAGCACATCCGGTGACAGCTCTCTAGTATTTGCGTTCAG
GATTGTCCTGCTGAACTGTTAATACAATTTGCGTGCCAATTTTTTATCTTTTTGATTTATAAAGATCTGA
TTGAAGAATCAACAGCAACATGCCAGGATGAGTTAGCGAATTACACTAACCGTCACGTTGGCTTTAGTTA
TTCTCTAGTAGGGAGACCAGAAACAAAAAAAGGCCGCGTTAGCGGCCTTCAATAATTGGCTCTAGTATTA
ATTTGCTGCTTTCCATTGAGCCTGTTTCTCTGCGCGACGTTCGCGGCGGCGTGTGCGTGCATTCATTTGC
AAACTGAGTTGCAGCAACTCTTTTTCCTGCTGCATCTGAAACTCACGTAAATCCAGCGGCAGTGTTGGAA
GCGAGGTGGTTTCTGAAACGGCGATAGCGTCTTCAGGCGGACGCCGTTTAAAGGGATCAATAATGATGTC
ATCAAGCGGATAATCGCTGGTGCCGTGGCGATACACTGAACGTTCCACCACGTTTTTCAATTCACGAATA
TTTCCCGGCCAACGATAATTCAGCAATGTTTCTCTGGCGCGCTCCGTAAACCCCGGGAACAGAGGCAGCT
TGATTTCCCGACACATCTGGATGGCAAAGTATTCTGCCATCAACATTATGTCGCTTTCGCGCTCGCGCAG
TGGTGGCAGTTGTACAACATCAAAAGCCAGTCGGTCGAGCAGGTCAGCGCGAAAAGTGCCTTCATTGACC
ATCGCCGGGAGATCGGCATTCGTCGCGCATACCAACCGCACATTCACCTGCAATGGTTGGCTGCCGCCAA
CGCGCTCCAGTTCACCGTACTCAATCACGCGCAATAATTTCTCCTGCACCATCATCGGTGCCGTAGCGAG
TTCATCAAGAAATAGCGTACCGCCGTCGGCACGTTCAAATCTCCCTGGATGACGTTTTTGCGCACCGGTA
AACGCCCCCGCTTCGTGACCAAACAGTTCGGAATCCAGCAGATTTTCATTTAACGCCGCGCAGTTAAGGG
AAATAAACGGCCCTTGCCAACGGGAGGAGAGATAATGCAGGCGGCTGGCAATCAGCTCTTTACCGGTGCC
GCGTTCGCCGATGATGAGCACCGGTTTGTCCAGCGGTGCGAGATGCGAAACCTGTTCCAGCACTTCGAGA
AAGCTGTTCGCCTCACCAAGTAAATTATCTTTGTATTCTGCCATCTAGTACTTTCCTGTGTGACTCTAGT
TACGACCAGTCTAAAAAGCGCCTCAATTCGCGACCTTCTCGTTACTGACAGGAAAATGGGCCATTGGCAA
CCAGGGAAAGATGAACGTGATGATGTTCACAATTTGCTGAATTGTGGTGATGTGATGCTCACCGCATTCC
TGCTCCAGCGGCGTAAAGGTCTCTCTAGTATATAAACGCAGAAAGGCCCACCCGAAGGTGAGCCAGTGTG
ATACTAGAGTTTACAGCTAGCTCAGTCCTAGGTATTATGCTAGCTACTAGAGGGAGCCCAAATGACCGTA
TTACATAGTGTGGATTTTTTTCCGTCCGGTAACGCGTCCGTGGCGATAGAACCCCGGCTCCCGCAGGCGG
ATTTTCCTGAACATCATCATGATTTTCATGAAATTGTGATTGTCGAACATGGCACGGGTATTCATGTGTT
TAATGGGCAGCCCTATACCATCACCGGTGGCACGGTCTGTTTCGTACGCGATCATGATCGGCATCTGTAT
GAACATACCGATAATCTGTGTCTGACCAATGTGCTGTATCGCTCGCCGGATCGATTTCAGTTTCTCGCCG
GGCTGAATCAGTTGCTGCCACAAGAGCTGGATGGGCAGTATCCGTCTCACTGGCGCGTTAACCACAGCGT
ATTGCAGCAGGTGCGACAGCTGGTTGCACAGATGGAACAGCAGGAAGGGGAAAATGATTTACCCTCGACC
GCCAGTCGCGAGATCTTGTTTATGCAATTACTGCTCTTGCTGCGTAAAAGCAGTTTGCAGGAGAACCTGG
AAAACAGCGCATCACGTCTCAACTTGCTTCTGGCCTGGCTGGAGGACCATTTTGCCGATGAGGTGAATTG
GGATGCCGTGGCGGATCAATTTTCTCTTTCACTGCGTACGCTACATCGGCAGCTTAAGCAGCAAACGGGA
CTGACGCCTCAGCGATACCTGAACCGCCTGCGACTGATGAAAGCCCGACATCTGCTACGCCACAGCGAGG
CCAGCGTTACTGACATCGCCTATCGCTGTGGATTCAGCGACAGTAACCACTTTTCGACGCTTTTTCGCCG
AGAGTTTAACTGGTCACCGCGTGATATTCGCCAGGGACGGGATGGCTTTCTGCAATAATACTAGCTCGGT
ACCAAAGACGAACAATAAGACGCTGAAAAGCGTCTTTTTTCGTTTTGGTCCCTCTAGTATTAATTTTGTC
TTCATGCATGAAGACAACTAGGCTCTAG
Features (pLannotate 1.2.2; 21 found; start..end, strand, type, name):
     63..683     -  CDS            tetR: TETR2_ECOLX - Experimental evidence at protein level: Swiss-Prot protein existence level 1. TetR is the repressor of the tetracycline resistance element; its N-terminal region forms a helix-turn-helix structure and binds DNA. Binding of tetracycline to TetR reduces the repressor affinity for the tetracycline resistance gene (tetA) promoter operator sites. From Escherichia coli.
    702..757     +  promoter       tetR/tetA promoters: tetR; overlapping promoters for bacterial tetR and tetA
    793..4897    +  CDS            dCas9 (fragment): catalytically dead mutant of the Cas9 endonuclease from the Streptococcus pyogenes Type II CRISPR/Cas system RNA-guided DNA-binding protein that lacks endonuclease activity due to the D10A mutation in the RuvC catalytic domain and the H840A mutation in the HNH catalytic domain
   4963..4984    -  misc_feature   BioBrick prefix: BioBrick prefix for parts that do not start with "ATG"
   4987..5030    +  terminator     bacterial terminator: putative bacterial transcription terminator
   5117..5221    +  promoter       AmpR promoter: bla
   5222..6082    +  CDS            AmpR: β-lactamase; bla; confers resistance to ampicillin, carbenicillin, and related antibiotics
   6112..6206    +  terminator     lambda t0 terminator: transcription terminator from phage lambda
   6698..6920    +  rep_origin     pSC101 ori: low-copy replication origin that requires the Rep101 protein
   6968..7918    +  CDS            Rep101: RepA protein needed for replication with the pSC101 origin; rep101
   8221..8278    -  terminator     his operon terminator: This putative transcriptin terminator from the E. coli his operon has a 2-bp deletion introduced during synthesis. Its efficiency has not been determined.
   8279..8299    -  misc_feature   BioBrick suffix: universal suffix for all parts
   8376..8399    -  CDS            ssrA tag (LVA) (fragment): C-terminal peptide that mediates degradation in bacteria through the ClpXP and ClpAP proteases (McGinness et al., 2006) mutant LVA variant that confers accelerated degradation under some conditions (Andersen et al., 1998)
   8406..9119    -  CDS            superfolder GFP: GFP variant that folds robustly even when fused to poorly folded proteins (Pédelacq et al., 2006)
   9170..9219    -  misc_RNA       sTRSV HHRz: hammerhead ribozyme from the tobacco ringspot virus satellite RNA (Khvorova et al., 2003)
   9451..9504    -  CDS            λ N peptide (fragment): N-terminal RNA-binding domain from the λ bacteriophage antiterminator protein N (Baron-Benhamou et al., 2004)
   9517..10404   -  CDS            pspF (fragment): PSPF_ECOLI - Also known as ycjB. Experimental evidence at protein level: Swiss-Prot protein existence level 1. Transcriptional activator for the phage shock protein (psp) operon (pspABCDE) and pspG gene. From Escherichia coli (strain K12).
  10431..10549   -  promoter       rhaB promoter: promoter of the E. coli rhaBAD operon, conferring tight induction with L-rhamnose and repression with D-glucose in the presence of RhaR and RhaS (Giacalone et al., 2006)
  10607..10634   -  terminator     T7Te terminator: phage T7 early transcription terminator
  10653..10684   +  promoter       J23119 promoter (fragment): bacterial promoter (Registry of Standard Biological Parts BBa J23119)
  10702..11535   +  CDS            rhaS: RHAS_ECOLI - Also known as rhaC2. Experimental evidence at protein level: Swiss-Prot protein existence level 1. Activates expression of the rhaBAD and rhaT operons. From Escherichia coli (strain K12).
