[The description below was written by a language model from this plasmid's Addgene catalogue record and pLannotate feature annotations shown in this document.]
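Description:
pLY300 is an 11.6 kb low-copy bacterial expression plasmid built for synthetic biology work in Escherichia coli. It sits on the BioBrick-style pSB4A3mut backbone, which replicates from the pSC101 origin with its required Rep101 (RepA) protein and is selected with ampicillin through the β-lactamase gene. BioBrick prefix and suffix scars and several transcription terminators (lambda t0, his operon, T7Te and a putative bacterial terminator) insulate the individual expression units.

The plasmid carries a CRISPR activation reporter circuit intended to test whether the small RNA oxyS can be co-opted as a CRISPR RNA. Catalytically dead Streptococcus pyogenes Cas9 (D10A, H840A) is expressed from the divergent tetR/tetA promoter region, with tetR encoded on the opposite strand, so dCas9 levels are controlled by tetracycline-type inducers. A second module expresses the activator pspFΔHTH::λN22plus, a PspF transcriptional activator lacking its DNA-binding helix-turn-helix domain and fused at the C terminus to a mutated λ N RNA-binding peptide. This module is driven by the rhamnose-inducible rhaB promoter, with the regulator RhaS supplied from a constitutive promoter annotated as a J23119 fragment. The output is superfolder GFP carrying a C-terminal ssrA-type degradation tag (listed as ASV, annotated as an LVA-variant fragment), preceded by an sTRSV hammerhead ribozyme insulator and driven by PpspA-oxyS-86, apparently a PspF-dependent pspA promoter engineered with an oxyS-related target site. The likely logic is that dCas9 guided by oxyS binds near the promoter and the λN-tagged activator is recruited through the RNA scaffold, turning on GFP. No tracrRNA or guide cassette is annotated here, so these components are presumably supplied separately, though the record does not say so.
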