Addgene plasmid #184158: pLY300
Purpose: Reporter circuit for hijacking small RNA oxyS as CRISPR RNA
Depositing lab: Baojun Wang. Depositing organization: University of Edinburgh. Publication: Reprogrammed tracrRNAs enable repurposing of RNAs as crRNAs and sequence-specific RNA biosensors. Liu Y, Pinto F, Wan X, Yang Z, Peng S, Li M, Cooper JM, Xie Z, French CE, Wang B. Nat Commun. 2022 Apr 11;13(1):1937. doi: 10.1038/s41467-022-29604-x. PubMed 35410423.
Backbone
  Vector backbone: pSB4A3mut
  Backbone size w/o insert (bp): 3337
  Total vector size (bp): 11648
  Modifications to backbone: Original version designed by: Reshma Shetty; Mutations introduced by: unknown
  Vector type: Bacterial Expression, Synthetic Biology
Growth in bacteria
  Bacterial resistance: Ampicillin, 100 μg/mL
  Growth temperature: 37°C
  Growth strain: DH5alpha
  Growth instructions: Culture in the Lennox’s Luria-Bertani (LB) medium (10 g/L peptone, 5 g/L yeast extract, 5 g/L NaCl)
  Copy number: Low Copy
Gene/Insert 1
  Gene/Insert name: dCas9
  Species: Streptococcus pyogenes
  Insert size (bp): 4170
  Mutation: Mutations D10A and H840A on WT cas9. Synonymous mutation at R63 of dcas9 (CGT>CGC); Synonymous mutation at R447 of dcas9 (CGA>CGT)
  Promoter: Ptet
  Cloning method: Unknown
  Sequencing primers: 5′ TGCCACCTGACGTCTAAGAA; 3′ TGCGCTGTTAATCACTTTACTTTTATCTAATCTTG
Gene/Insert 2
  Gene/Insert name: tetR
  Species: Escherichia coli
  Insert size (bp): 789
  Mutation: Synonymous mutation at S2 of tetR (TCT>TCA)
  Promoter: Ptet
  Cloning method: Unknown
  Sequencing primers: 5′ GAGCTGTCCGTTTGAGGCGAGTCGCTTCCGCTG; 3′ CGTCCGGTAACGCGTCCGTGGC
Gene/Insert 3
  Gene/Insert name: pspFΔHTH::λN22plus
  Species: Synthetic
  Insert size (bp): 1244
  Mutation: The HTH domain of the pspF gene was deleted (297-326). Mutations D2N and Q4R in the λN22 domain.
  Promoter: PrhaB
  Tag / fusion protein: λN22plus (C terminal on insert)
  Cloning method: Restriction Enzyme; 5′ cloning site XbaI (destroyed during cloning); 3′ cloning site SpeI (destroyed during cloning)
  Sequencing primers: 5′ ACGCTGTGGTTAACGCGCCAGTGAG; 3′ CTCGCCACGCACGGAAAACTTATGACCGTTGAC
Gene/Insert 4
  Gene/Insert name: sfgfp
  Species: Synthetic
  Insert size (bp): 1110
  Promoter: PpspA-oxyS-86
  Tag / fusion protein: ASV tag (C terminal on insert)
  Cloning method: Restriction Enzyme; 5′ cloning site XbaI (destroyed during cloning); 3′ cloning site PstI (not destroyed)
  Sequencing primers: 5′ CTGCAACTCAGTTTGCAAATGAATGCAC; 3′ ATTACCGCCTTTGAGTGAGC
Gene/Insert 5
  Gene/Insert name: rhaS
  Species: Escherichia coli
  Insert size (bp): 1016
  Promoter: Pcon
  Cloning method: Ligation Independent Cloning
  Sequencing primers: 5′ AGCATCAAGTCGCTAAAGAAGAAAGGGAAACACCTACTACTG; 3′ CACGAATATTTCCCGGCCAACGATAATTCAGC
Terms and licenses: Academic/Nonprofit Terms; Industry Terms: Not Available to Industry
How to cite: pLY300 was a gift from Baojun Wang (Addgene plasmid # 184158 ; http://n2t.net/addgene:184158 ; RRID:Addgene_184158)
